>Addgene plasmid #145853 | pAc5.1B-lambdaN-HA-DmDCP1_1-326_A | depositor full sequence | sequence record 288298 | Full Sequence
CTTCAAGGAATTAATTCTATATTCTAAAAACACAAATGATACTTCTAAAAAAAATCATGAATGGCATCAA
CTCTGAATCAAATCTTTGCAGATGCACCTACTTCTCATTTCCACTGTCACATCATTTTTCCAGATCTCGC
TGCCTGTTATGTGGCCCACAAACCAAGACACGTTTTATGGCCATTAAAGCTGGCTGATCGTCGCCAAACA
CCAAATACATATCAATATGTACATTCGAGAAAGAAGCGATCAAAGAAGCGTCTTCGGGCGAGTAGGAGAA
TGCGGAGGAGAAGGAGAACGAGCTGATCTAGTATCTCTCCACAATCCAATGCCAACTGACCAACTGGCCA
TATTCGGAGCAATTTGAAGCCAATTTCCATCGCCTGGCGATCGCTCCATTCTTGGCTATATGTTTTTCAC
CGTTCCCGGGGCCATTTTCAAAGACTCGTCGGTAAGATAAGATTGTGTCACTCGCTGTCTCTCTTCATTT
GTCGAAGAATGCTGAGGAATTTCGCGATGACGTCGGCGAGTATTTTGAAGAATGAGAATAATTTGTATTT
ATACGAAAATCAGTTAGTGGAATTTTCTACAAAAACATGTTATCTATAGATAATTTTGTTGCAAAATATG
TTGACTATGACAAAGATTGTATGTATATACCTTTAATGTATTCTCATTTTCTTATGTATTTATAATGGCA
ATGATGATACTGATGATATTTTAAGATGATGCCAGACCACAGGCTGATTTCTGCGTCTTTTGCCGAACGC
AGTGCATGTGCGGTTGTTGTTTTTTGGAATAGTTTCAATTTTCGGACTGTCCGCTTTGATTTCAGTTTCT
TGGCTTATTCAAAAAGCAAAGTAAAGCCAAAAAAGCGAGATGGCAATACCAAATGCGGCAAAACGGTAGT
GGAAGGAAAGGGGTGCGGGGCAGCGGAAGGAAGGGTGGGGCGGGGCGTGGCGGGGTCTGTGGCTGGGCGC
GACGTCACCGACGTTGGAGCCACTCCTTTGACCATGTGTGCGTGTGTGTATTATTCGTGTCTCGCCACTC
GCCGGTTGTTTTTTTCTTTTTATCTCGCTCTCTCTAGCGCCATCTCGTACGCATGCTCAACGCACCGCAT
GTTGCCGTGTCCTTTATGCGTCATTTTGGCTCGAAATAGGCAATTATTTAAACAAAGATTAGTCAACGAA
AACGCTAAAATAAATAAGTCTACAATATGGTTACTTATTGCCATGTGTGTGCAGCCAACGATAGCAACAA
AAGCAACAACACAGTGGCTTTCCCTCTTTCACTTTTTGTTTGCAAGCGCGTGCGAGCAAGACGGCACGAC
CGGCAAACGCAATTACGCTGACAAAGAGCAGACGAAGTTTTGGCCGAAAAACATCAAGGCGCCTGATACG
AATGCATTTGCAATAACAATTGCGATATTTAATATTGTTTATGAAGCTGTTTGACTTCAAAACACACAAA
AAAAAAAATAAAACAAATTATTTGAAAGAGAATTAGGAATCGGACAGCTTATCGTTACGGGCTAACAGCA
CACCGAGACGAAATAGCTTACCTGACGTCACAGCCTCTGGAAGAACTGCCGCCAAGCAGAGAGAGAGAGA
AAAAGAGGGAGAGCAGCTTAGACCGCATGTGCTTGTGTGTGAGGCGTCTCTCTCTTCGTCTCCTGTTTGC
GCAAACGCATAGACTGCACTGAGAAAATCGATTACCTATTTTTTATGAATGAATATTTGCACTATTACTA
TTCAAAACTATTAAGATAGCAATCACATTCAATAGCCAAATACTATACCACCTGAGCGATGCAACGAAAT
GATCAATTTGAGCAAAAATGCTGCATATTTAGGACGGCATCATTATAGAAATGCTTCTTGCTGTGTACTT
TTCTCTCGTCTGGCAGCTGTTTCGCCGTTATTGTTAAAACCGGCTTAAGTTAGGTGTGTTTTCTACGACT
AGTGATGCCCCTACTAGAAGATGTGTGTTGCACAAATGTCCCTGAATAACCAATTTGAAGTGCAGATAGC
AGTAAACGTAAGCTAATATGAATATTATTTAACTGTAATGTTTTAATATCGCTGGACATTACTAATAAAC
CCACTATAAACACATGTACATATGTATGTTTTGGCATACAATGAGTAGTTGGGGAAAAAATGTGTAAAAG
CACCGTGACCATCACAGCATAAAGATAACCAGCTGAAGTATCGAATATGAGTAACCCCCAAATTGAATCA
CATGCCGCAACTGATAGGACCCATGGAAGTACACTCTTCATGGCGATATACAAGACACACACAAGCACGA
ACACCCAGTTGCGGAGGAAATTCTCCGTAAATGAAAACCCAATCGGCGAACAATTCATACCCATATATGG
TAAAAGTTTTGAACGCGACTTGAGAGCGGAGAGCATTGCGGCTGATAAGGTTTTAGCGCTAAGCGGGCTT
TATAAAACGGGCTGCGGGACCAGTTTTCATATCACTACCGTTTGAGTTCTTGTGCTGTGTGGATACTCCT
CCCGACACAAAGCCGCTCCATCAGCCAGCAGTCGTCTAATCCAGAGACCCCGGATCGGGGTACCAACATG
GACGCACAAACACGACGACGTGAGCGTCGCGCTGAGAAACAAGCTCAATGGAAAGCTGCAAACGGTGGAT
CTCCTCCACATATGGCTTACCCATACGATGTTCCAGATTACGCTCCTCCAAGCTTGAATTCGATGGCCGA
CGAGAGCATCACGCGAATGAACCTGGCGGCCATCAAGAAGATCGACCCGTACGCCAAGGAGATCGTGGAT
TCGTCCTCGCACGTCGCCTTCTACACGTTCAACTCGTCGCAGAACGAGTGGGAAAAGACCGATGTGGAGG
GAGCCTTCTTCATATACCACCGCAACGCGGAGCCCTTTCACAGCATCTTCATCAACAACCGACTGAACAC
CACGTCCTTCGTGGAGCCCATCACCGGCAGCCTGGAGCTGCAGTCGCAGCCGCCGTTCCTGCTCTACCGC
AACGAGCGCTCGCGCATCCGCGGCTTCTGGTTCTACAACAGCGAGGAGTGCGACCGCATCAGCGGCTTGG
TGAACGGGCTGCTCAAGTCCAAGGATCAGGGAACGAATGGCCAGGCCCAGCGTCACGTCTCCGCGCCCCA
GCAGCCAAAGCAGGACAGCAGCCAGCCGGCCAGCATATTCAACATGCTGACCAAGGCCCAGAAGGACTAC
AATGCCCAGGTGAGCGGCGGGCAGCCGAAGACGCCTTCGGCGGAGAACGTAACGGCCGGCAATGTGTTGA
AGTTCTTCGAATCGGCCAAGCAGGCCACGGCAGAGTCACTGTTCCACCGCGTCCAGCCGCTCTCCGTGGA
CCAGCTGGAGAAACAGCAGCGGGCAGCCACGCCTGGCGAGGATCTGTTGCCCCCGGCAGGCAGGGACAAT
CACGAGAGCCGGCTGTCGCCCTTCCAGAAGATGCAGCAGCTTAACATTCAGCTCCTGAGCGACCTGAAGA
TCGGTAAAAGCTACGCTACGGCTCAATCTCCGACAGTCGCCCCGTCCTCGTCGGCGCTGATGGCCAACGA
CGATGCCGGCAAGTGCTTGCGGAGACTGCTGGCTGGCGACAAGCCCGGGCCGGCCCTCATGCCGCCCACC
ATGTTCGACGCGCCCAACAACGGCAATCCGGAGCCACAGCAGCCACAGCAGCCACAGCAGCCACAGCAGT
AGGCGGCCGCTCGAGTCTAGAGGGCCCGCGGTTCGAAGGTAAGCCTATCCCTAACCCTCTCCTCGGTCTC
GATTCTACGCGTACCGGTCATCATCACCATCACCATTGAGTTTAAACCCGCTGATCAGCCTCGACTGTGC
CTTCTAAGGCCTGAGCTCGCTGATCAGCCTCGATCGAGGATCCAGACATGATAAGATACATTGATGAGTT
TGGACAAACCACAACTAGAATGCAGTGAAAAAAATGCTTTATTTGTGAAATTTGTGATGCTATTGCTTTA
TTTGTAACCATTATAAGCTGCAATAAACAAGTTAACAACAACAATTGCATTCATTTTATGTTTCAGGTTC
AGGGGGAGGTGTGGGAGGTTTTTTAAAGCAAGTAAAACCTCTACAAATGTGGTATGGCTGATTATGATCA
GTCGACCGATGCCCTTGAGAGCCTTCAACCCAGTCAGCTCCTTCCGGTGGGCGCGGGGCATGACTATCGT
CGCCGCACTTATGACTGTCTTCTTTATCATGCAACTCGTAGGACAGGTGCCGGCAGCGCTCTGGGTCATT
TTCGGCGAGGACCGCTTTCGCTGGAGCGCGACGATGATCGGCCTGTCGCTTGCGGTATTCGGAATCTTGC
ACGCCCTCGCTCAAGCCTTCGTCACTGGTCCCGCCACCAAACGTTTCGGCGAGAAGCAGGCCATTATCGC
CGGCATGGCGGCCGACGCGCTGGGCTACGTCTTGCTGGCGTTCGCGACGCGAGGCTGGATGGCCTTCCCC
ATTATGATTCTTCTCGCTTCCGGCGGCATCGGGATGCCCGCGTTGCAGGCCATGCTGTCCAGGCAGGTAG
ATGACGACCATCAGGGACAGCTTCAAGGATCGCTCGCGGCTCTTACCAGCCAGCAAAAGGCCAGGAACCG
TAAAAAGGCCGCGTTGCTGGCGTTTTTCCATAGGCTCCGCCCCCCTGACGAGCATCACAAAAATCGACGC
TCAAGTCAGAGGTGGCGAAACCCGACAGGACTATAAAGATACCAGGCGTTTCCCCCTGGAAGCTCCCTCG
TGCGCTCTCCTGTTCCGACCCTGCCGCTTACCGGATACCTGTCCGCCTTTCTCCCTTCGGGAAGCGTGGC
GCTTTCTCAATGCTCACGCTGTAGGTATCTCAGTTCGGTGTAGGTCGTTCGCTCCAAGCTGGGCTGTGTG
CACGAACCCCCCGTTCAGCCCGACCGCTGCGCCTTATCCGGTAACTATCGTCTTGAGTCCAACCCGGTAA
GACACGACTTATCGCCACTGGCAGCAGCCACTGGTAACAGGATTAGCAGAGCGAGGTATGTAGGCGGTGC
TACAGAGTTCTTGAAGTGGTGGCCTAACTACGGCTACACTAGAAGGACAGTATTTGGTATCTGCGCTCTG
CTGAAGCCAGTTACCTTCGGAAAAAGAGTTGGTAGCTCTTGATCCGGCAAACAAACCACCGCTGGTAGCG
GTGGTTTTTTTGTTTGCAAGCAGCAGATTACGCGCAGAAAAAAAGGATCTCAAGAAGATCCTTTGATCTT
TTCTACGGGGTCTGACGCTCAGTGGAACGAAAACTCACGTTAAGGGATTTTGGTCATGAGATTATCAAAA
AGGATCTTCACCTAGATCCTTTTAAATTAAAAATGAAGTTTTAAATCAATCTAAAGTATATATGAGTAAA
CTTGGTCTGACAGTTACCAATGCTTAATCAGTGAGGCACCTATCTCAGCGATCTGTCTATTTCGTTCATC
CATAGTTGCCTGACTCCCCGTCGTGTAGATAACTACGATACGGGAGGGCTTACCATCTGGCCCCAGTGCT
GCAATGATACCGCGAGACCCACGCTCACCGGCTCCAGATTTATCAGCAATAAACCAGCCAGCCGGAAGGG
CCGAGCGCAGAAGTGGTCCTGCAACTTTATCCGCCTCCATCCAGTCTATTAATTGTTGCCGGGAAGCTAG
AGTAAGTAGTTCGCCAGTTAATAGTTTGCGCAACGTTGTTGCCATTGCTGCAGGCATCGTGGTGTCACGC
TCGTCGTTTGGTATGGCTTCATTCAGCTCCGGTTCCCAACGATCAAGGCGAGTTACATGATCCCCCATGT
TGTGCAAAAAAGCGGTTAGCTCCTTCGGTCCTCCGATCGTTGTCAGAAGTAAGTTGGCCGCAGTGTTATC
ACTCATGGTTATGGCAGCACTGCATAATTCTCTTACTGTCATGCCATCCGTAAGATGCTTTTCTGTGACT
GGTGAGTACTCAACCAAGTCATTCTGAGAATAGTGTATGCGGCGACCGAGTTGCTCTTGCCCGGCGTCAA
CACGGGATAATACCGCGCCACATAGCAGAACTTTAAAAGTGCTCATCATTGGAAAACGTTCTTCGGGGCG
AAAACTCTCAAGGATCTTACCGCTGTTGAGATCCAGTTCGATGTAACCCACTCGTGCACCCAACTGATCT
TCAGCATCTTTTACTTTCACCAGCGTTTCTGGGTGAGCAAAAACAGGAAGGCAAAATGCCGCAAAAAAGG
GAATAAGGGCGACACGGAAATGTTGAATACTCATACTCTTCCTTTTTCAATATTATTGAAGCATTTATCA
GGGTTATTGTCTCATGAGCGGATACATATTTGAATGTATTTAGAAAAATAAACAAATAGGGGTTCCGCGC
ACATTTCCCCGAAAAGTGCCACCTGACGTCTAAGAAACCATTATTATCATGACATTAACCTATAAAAATA
GGCGTATCACGAGGCCCTTTCGT
Features (pLannotate 1.2.2; 10 found; start..end, strand, type, name):
     56..2568    +  promoter       Ac5 promoter: Drosophila melanogaster actin 5C promoter
   2588..2653    +  CDS            N (fragment): REGN_LAMBD - Experimental evidence at protein level: Swiss-Prot protein existence level 1. Plays a role as a transcriptional antitermination factor that allows the virus to initiate its lytic phase. Activates expression of the delayed viral early genes by modifying host RNA polymerase (RNAP) into a form that is resistant to termination signals. This antitermination function requires the host NusA protein which serves to stabilize the interaction between antitermination protein N and host RNA polymerase. From Escherichia phage lambda (Bacteriophage lambda).
   2678..2704    +  CDS            3xHA (fragment): three tandem HA epitope tags
   3748..3789    +  CDS            V5 tag: epitope tag from simian virus 5
   3889..4023    -  polyA_signal   SV40 poly(A) signal: SV40 polyadenylation signal
   4046..4130    -  CDS            large T antigen (fragment): large T antigen from SV40 (simian virus 40)
   4131..4601    +  CDS            TcR (fragment): tetracycline efflux protein; tet; confers resistance to tetracycline
   4645..5233    -  rep_origin     ori: high-copy-number ColE1/pMB1/pBR322/pUC origin of replication
   5404..6264    -  CDS            AmpR: β-lactamase; bla; confers resistance to ampicillin, carbenicillin, and related antibiotics
   6265..6369    -  promoter       AmpR promoter: bla
