[The description below was written by a language model from this plasmid's Addgene catalogue record and pLannotate feature annotations shown in this document.]
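Description:
pAc5.1B-lambdaN-HA-DmDCP1_1-326_A is an insect-cell expression plasmid of about 6.5 kb. Its name points to the pAc5.1B family of vectors, although the catalogue lists the backbone as unknown. It is propagated in E. coli through a ColE1/pUC-type origin and selected with ampicillin via the β-lactamase gene and its bla promoter. The record lists the plasmid as low copy even though the annotated origin is of the high-copy type. A partial tetracycline-resistance fragment and a short SV40 large T antigen fragment are also annotated; these appear to be non-functional backbone remnants.

Expression is driven by the strong, constitutive Drosophila actin 5C (Ac5) promoter and terminated by an SV40 polyadenylation signal. Downstream of the promoter lies a short fragment of the bacteriophage lambda N protein, which is the peptide that binds boxB RNA hairpins. It is followed by an HA epitope sequence, annotated as a fragment of 3xHA and short enough to be consistent with a single HA tag. The insert, residues 1–326 of the D. melanogaster mRNA decapping factor DCP1, is not itself annotated but presumably occupies the gap between the HA tag and a downstream vector-derived V5 tag. Whether the V5 tag is translated in frame with the insert cannot be determined from the record.

The lambdaN-HA fusion design is typical of tethering assays, in which the tagged protein is recruited to a boxB-containing reporter mRNA in cultured fly cells to test its effect on mRNA stability or translation, with HA allowing detection. The record itself states only insect expression as the purpose. The depositor sequence may be theoretical rather than fully verified.
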