Addgene plasmid #145853: pAc5.1B-lambdaN-HA-DmDCP1_1-326_A
Purpose: Insect Expression of DmDCP1_1-326
Depositing lab: Elisa Izaurralde. Depositing organization: Max Planck Institute for Developmental Biology.
Backbone
  Vector backbone: Unknown
  Vector type: Insect Expression
Growth in bacteria
  Bacterial resistance: Ampicillin, 100 μg/mL
  Growth temperature: 37°C
  Growth strain: DH5alpha
  Copy number: Low Copy
Gene/Insert
  Gene/Insert name: DmDCP1_1-326
  Species: D. melanogaster (fly)
  Entrez Gene: Dcp1 (a.k.a. anon-WO0118547.163, CG11183, Dcp-1, DCP1, Dcp1p, dDcp1, dDCP1, Dmel\CG11183)
  Cloning method: Unknown
Terms and licenses: Academic/Nonprofit Terms; Industry Terms: Not Available to Industry
Depositor comments: Plasmids from this collection were made available to the research community and donated after the lab closed. Please note that the sequence provided by the depositing laboratory may be theoretical/predicted or based on Sanger sequencing results. There may be discrepancies between sequencing results obtained by Addgene and the depositor sequence. If an Addgene verified sequence is not available, please contact before placing your order to request that our lab fully sequence the plasmid.
How to cite: pAc5.1B-lambdaN-HA-DmDCP1_1-326_A was a gift from Elisa Izaurralde (Addgene plasmid # 145853 ; http://n2t.net/addgene:145853 ; RRID:Addgene_145853)
